Addgene plasmid #113956: pCEP4-HA-Flag-natT1R2 FS10
Purpose: mammalian expression plasmid for FLAG-tagged human T1R2 with signal peptide of influenza hemagglutinin; expression-enhanced variant
Depositing lab: Erik Procko. Depositing organization: University of Illinois at Urbana-Champaign. Publication: Structural architecture of a dimeric class C GPCR based on co-trafficking of sweet taste receptor subunits. Park J, Selvam B, Sanematsu K, Shigemura N, Shukla D, Procko E. J Biol Chem. 2019 Feb 5. pii: RA118.006173. doi: 10.1074/jbc.RA118.006173. PubMed 30723160.
Backbone
  Vector backbone: pCEP4
  Backbone manufacturer: invitrogen
  Backbone size w/o insert (bp): 10393
  Vector type: Mammalian Expression
  Selectable markers: Hygromycin
Growth in bacteria
  Bacterial resistance: Ampicillin, 100 μg/mL
  Growth temperature: 37°C
  Growth strain: DH5alpha
  Copy number: High Copy
Gene/Insert
  Gene/Insert name: T1R2 (alt names: natT1R2; hT1R2)
  Species: H. sapiens (human)
  Insert size (bp): 2552
  Mutation: delete N-terminal 21 residues, S212N substitution, one base pair deletion at position 605
  GenBank ID: NM_152232.2
  Entrez Gene: TAS1R2 (a.k.a. GPR71, T1R2, TR2)
  Promoter: cmv
  Tag / fusion protein: Signal/leader sequence from influenza hemagglutinin (HA) (N terminal on insert); FLAG (N terminal on insert)
  Cloning method: Restriction Enzyme; 5′ cloning site NheI (not destroyed); 3′ cloning site XhoI (not destroyed)
  Sequencing primers: 5′ CMV_fwd; 3′ EBV_rev
Terms and licenses: Academic/Nonprofit Terms; Industry Terms: Not Available to Industry
How to cite: pCEP4-HA-Flag-natT1R2 FS10 was a gift from Erik Procko (Addgene plasmid # 113956 ; http://n2t.net/addgene:113956 ; RRID:Addgene_113956)
