[The description below was written by a language model from this plasmid's Addgene catalogue record and pLannotate feature annotations shown in this document.]
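Description:
pCEP4-HA-Flag-natT1R2 FS10 is a mammalian expression plasmid built on the Invitrogen pCEP4 backbone, an Epstein-Barr virus-based episomal vector. In E. coli it is maintained at high copy from a ColE1/pUC-type origin with ampicillin selection (AmpR under its bla promoter). In mammalian cells, the oriP origin together with the vector-encoded EBNA1 protein allows the plasmid to replicate and persist extrachromosomally. A hygromycin resistance gene, driven by the HSV thymidine kinase promoter and ended by the TK polyadenylation signal, allows selection of transfected cells. Several short annotated fragments (rop, TcR, tet promoter, EBV and HSV glycoprotein pieces, SV40 large T) appear to be backbone remnants rather than functional parts.

The payload is the human sweet taste receptor subunit T1R2 (TAS1R2), a class C GPCR, cloned between NheI and XhoI. It sits downstream of the CMV enhancer/promoter and is followed by the SV40 poly(A) signal. The native N-terminal 21 residues have been deleted and replaced with the influenza hemagglutinin signal/leader sequence followed by a FLAG epitope. This places the tag at the N-terminus of the processed receptor, where it would be expected to face the outside of the cell. The record lists an S212N substitution and a one-base-pair deletion at position 605, and describes this "FS10" clone as an expression-enhanced variant. It does not explain how these changes raise expression. The automated annotation splits the coding region into two overlapping TAS1R2 fragments matched to a baboon ortholog, which reflects database homology, since the catalogue gives the species as human. The associated study concerns co-trafficking and dimeric architecture of the sweet taste receptor subunits, which fits use of the plasmid for expressing and detecting tagged T1R2 in cultured mammalian cells.
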