Features (pLannotate 1.2.2; 21 found; start..end, strand, type, name):
     20..154     -  polyA_signal   SV40 poly(A) signal: SV40 polyadenylation signal
    177..259     -  CDS            large T antigen (fragment): large T antigen from SV40 (simian virus 40)
    262..302     +  CDS            rop (fragment): Rop protein, which maintains plasmids at low copy number; rop
    904..2693    -  rep_origin     oriP: Epstein-Barr virus oriP replication origin (Yates et al., 2000)
   2698..2916    -  CDS            gL (fragment): GL_EBVB9 - Experimental evidence at protein level: Swiss-Prot protein existence level 1. The heterodimer glycoprotein H-glycoprotein L is required for the fusion of viral and plasma membranes leading to virus entry into the host cell. Acts as a functional inhibitor of gH and maintains gH in an inhibited form. Upon binding to host integrins, gL dissociates from gH leading to activation of the viral fusion glycoproteins gB and gH. Fusion of EBV with B-lymphocytes requires the additional receptor- binding protein gp42, which forms a complex with gH/gL. The heterodimer gH/gL targets also host EPHA
   2999..4924    -  CDS            EBNA1: Epstein-Barr nuclear antigen 1, also known as EBNA-1 crucial for latent viral infection, and for episomal amplification of vectors containing the oriP origin (Okita et al., 2013)
   4962..5306    -  CDS            BRRF2_EBVB9 (fragment): Protein inferred from homology: Swiss-Prot protein existence level 3. From Epstein-Barr virus (strain B95-8) (HHV-4) (Human herpesvirus 4).
   5309..5332    -  promoter       tet promoter (fragment): E. coli promoter for tetracycline efflux protein gene
   5445..5549    +  promoter       AmpR promoter: bla
   5550..6410    +  CDS            AmpR: β-lactamase; bla; confers resistance to ampicillin, carbenicillin, and related antibiotics
   6581..7169    +  rep_origin     ori: high-copy-number ColE1/pMB1/pBR322/pUC origin of replication
   7359..7703    -  CDS            TcR (fragment): tetracycline efflux protein; tet; confers resistance to tetracycline
   7786..7931    +  promoter       HSV TK promoter: herpes simplex virus thymidine kinase promoter
   7971..8996    +  CDS            HygR: aminoglycoside phosphotransferase from E. coli; aph(4)-Ia; confers resistance to hygromycin
   9061..9109    +  polyA_signal   HSV TK poly(A) signal: herpes simplex virus thymidine kinase polyadenylation signal (Cole and Stacy, 1985)
   9309..9533    +  CDS            gH (fragment): GH_HHV11 - Experimental evidence at protein level: Swiss-Prot protein existence level 1. The heterodimer glycoprotein H-glycoprotein L is required for the fusion of viral and plasma membranes leading to virus entry into the host cell. Following initial binding to host receptor, membrane fusion is mediated by the fusion machinery composed of gB and the heterodimer gH/gL. May also be involved in the fusion between the virion envelope and the outer nuclear membrane during virion morphogenesis. From Human herpesvirus 1 (strain 17) (HHV-1) (Human herpes simplex virus 1).
   9762..10141   +  enhancer       CMV enhancer: human cytomegalovirus immediate early enhancer
  10143..10342   +  promoter       CMV promoter: human cytomegalovirus (CMV) immediate early promoter
  10447..10464   +  CDS            3xFLAG (fragment): three tandem FLAG® epitope tags, followed by an enterokinase cleavage site
  10487..12235   +  CDS            TAS1R2 (fragment): TS1R2_PAPHA - Experimental evidence at transcript level: Swiss-Prot protein existence level 2. Putative taste receptor. TAS1R2/TAS1R3 recognizes diverse natural and synthetic sweeteners (By similarity). From Papio hamadryas (Hamadryas baboon).
  12223..12939   +  CDS            TAS1R2 (fragment): TS1R2_PAPHA - Experimental evidence at transcript level: Swiss-Prot protein existence level 2. Putative taste receptor. TAS1R2/TAS1R3 recognizes diverse natural and synthetic sweeteners (By similarity). From Papio hamadryas (Hamadryas baboon).
>Addgene plasmid #113956 | pCEP4-HA-Flag-natT1R2 FS10 | depositor full sequence | sequence record 215284 | pCEP4-HA-Flag-natT1R2 FS10 sequence 12945 bps
CTCGAGGCCGGCAAGGCCGGATCCAGACATGATAAGATACATTGATGAGTTTGGACAAACCACAACTAGA
ATGCAGTGAAAAAAATGCTTTATTTGTGAAATTTGTGATGCTATTGCTTTATTTGTAACCATTATAAGCT
GCAATAAACAAGTTAACAACAACAATTGCATTCATTTTATGTTTCAGGTTCAGGGGGAGGTGGGGAGGTT
TTTTAAAGCAAGTAAAACCTCTACAAATGTGGTATGGCTGATTATGATCCGGCTGCCTCGCGCGTTTCGG
TGATGACGGTGAAAACCTCTGACACATGCAGCTCCCGGAGACGGTCACAGCTTGTCTGTAAGCGGATGCC
GGGAGCAGACAAGCCCGTCAGGGCGCGTCAGCGGGTGTTGGCGGGTGTCGGGGCGCAGCCATGACCGGTC
GACTCTAGAGCCCCGCCGCCGGACGAACTAAACCTGACTACGGCATCTCTGCCCCTTCTTCGCTGGTACG
AGGAGCGCTTTTGTTTTGTATTCGGGGCAGTGCATGTAATCCCTTCAGTTGGTTGGTACAACTTGCCAAC
TGGGCCCTGTTCCACATGTGACACGGGGGGGGACCAAACACAAAGGGGTTCTCTGACTGTAGTTGACATC
CTTATAAATGGATGTGCACATTTGCCAACACTGAGTGGCTTTCATCCTGGAGCAGACTTTGCATGCTGTG
GACTGCAACACAACATTGCCTTTATGTGTAACTCTTGGCTGAAGCTCTTACACCAATGCTGGGGGACATG
TACCTCCCAGGGGCCCAGGAAGACTACGGGAGGCTACACCAACGTCAATCAGAGGGGCCTGTGTAGCTAC
CGATAAGCGGACCCTCAAGAGGGCATTAGCAATAGTGTTTATAAGGCCCCCTTGTTAACCCTAAACGGGT
AGCATATGCTTCCCGGGTAGTAGTATATACTATCCAGACTAACCCTAATTCAATAGCATATGTTACCCAA
CGGGAAGCATATGCTATCGAATTAGGGTTAGTAAAAGGGTCCTAAGGAACAGCGATATCTCCCACCCCAT
GAGCTGTCACGGTTTTATTTACATGGGGTCAGGATTCCACGAGGGTAGTGAACCATTTTAGTCACAAGGG
CAGTGGCTGAAGATCAAGGAGCGGGCAGTGAACTCTCCTGAATCTTCGCCTGCTTCTTCATTCTCCTTCG
TTTAGCTAATAGAATAACTGCTGAGTTGTGAACAGTAAGGTGTATGTGAGGTGCTCGAAAACAAGGTTTC
AGGTGACGCCCCCAGAATAAAATTTGGACGGGGGGTTCAGTGGTGGCATTGTGCTATGACACCAATATAA
CCCTCACAAACCCCTTGGGCAATAAATACTAGTGTAGGAATGAAACATTCTGAATATCTTTAACAATAGA
AATCCATGGGGTGGGGACAAGCCGTAAAGACTGGATGTCCATCTCACACGAATTTATGGCTATGGGCAAC
ACATAATCCTAGTGCAATATGATACTGGGGTTATTAAGATGTGTCCCAGGCAGGGACCAAGACAGGTGAA
CCATGTTGTTACACTCTATTTGTAACAAGGGGAAAGAGAGTGGACGCCGACAGCAGCGGACTCCACTGGT
TGTCTCTAACACCCCCGAAAATTAAACGGGGCTCCACGCCAATGGGGCCCATAAACAAAGACAAGTGGCC
ACTCTTTTTTTTGAAATTGTGGAGTGGGGGCACGCGTCAGCCCCCACACGCCGCCCTGCGGTTTTGGACT
GTAAAATAAGGGTGTAATAACTTGGCTGATTGTAACCCCGCTAACCACTGCGGTCAAACCACTTGCCCAC
AAAACCACTAATGGCACCCCGGGGAATACCTGCATAAGTAGGTGGGCGGGCCAAGATAGGGGCGCGATTG
CTGCGATCTGGAGGACAAATTACACACACTTGCGCCTGAGCGCCAAGCACAGGGTTGTTGGTCCTCATAT
TCACGAGGTCGCTGAGAGCACGGTGGGCTAATGTTGCCATGGGTAGCATATACTACCCAAATATCTGGAT
AGCATATGCTATCCTAATCTATATCTGGGTAGCATAGGCTATCCTAATCTATATCTGGGTAGCATATGCT
ATCCTAATCTATATCTGGGTAGTATATGCTATCCTAATTTATATCTGGGTAGCATAGGCTATCCTAATCT
ATATCTGGGTAGCATATGCTATCCTAATCTATATCTGGGTAGTATATGCTATCCTAATCTGTATCCGGGT
AGCATATGCTATCCTAATAGAGATTAGGGTAGTATATGCTATCCTAATTTATATCTGGGTAGCATATACT
ACCCAAATATCTGGATAGCATATGCTATCCTAATCTATATCTGGGTAGCATATGCTATCCTAATCTATAT
CTGGGTAGCATAGGCTATCCTAATCTATATCTGGGTAGCATATGCTATCCTAATCTATATCTGGGTAGTA
TATGCTATCCTAATTTATATCTGGGTAGCATAGGCTATCCTAATCTATATCTGGGTAGCATATGCTATCC
TAATCTATATCTGGGTAGTATATGCTATCCTAATCTGTATCCGGGTAGCATATGCTATCCTCATGCATAT
ACAGTCAGCATATGATACCCAGTAGTAGAGTGGGAGTGCTATCCTTTGCATATGCCGCCACCTCCCAAGG
GGGCGTGAATTTTCGCTGCTTGTCCTTTTCCTGCATGCTGGTTGCTCCCATTCTTAGGTGAATTTAAGGA
GGCCAGGCTAAAGCCGTCGCATGTCTGATTGCTCACCAGGTAAATGTCGCTAATGTTTTCCAACGCGAGA
AGGTGTTGAGCGCGGAGCTGAGTGACGTGACAACATGGGTATGCCCAATTGCCCCATGTTGGGAGGACGA
AAATGGTGACAAGACAGATGGCCAGAAATACACCAACAGCACGCATGATGTCTACTGGGGATTTATTCTT
TAGTGCGGGGGAATACACGGCTTTTAATACGATTGAGGGCGTCTCCTAACAAGTTACATCACTCCTGCCC
TTCCTCACCCTCATCTCCATCACCTCCTTCATCTCCGTCATCTCCGTCATCACCCTCCGCGGCAGCCCCT
TCCACCATAGGTGGAAACCAGGGAGGCAAATCTACTCCATCGTCAAAGCTGCACACAGTCACCCTGATAT
TGCAGGTAGGAGCGGGCTTTGTCATAACAAGGTCCTTAATCGCATCCTTCAAAACCTCAGCAAATATATG
AGTTTGTAAAAAGACCATGAAATAACAGACAATGGACTCCCTTAGCGGGCCAGGTTGTGGGCCGGGTCCA
GGGGCCATTCCAAAGGGGAGACGACTCAATGGTGTAAGACGACATTGTGGAATAGCAAGGGCAGTTCCTC
GCCTTAGGTTGTAAAGGGAGGTCTTACTACCTCCATATACGAACACACCGGCGACCCAAGTTCCTTCGTC
GGTAGTCCTTTCTACGTGACTCCTAGCCAGGAGAGCTCTTAAACCTTCTGCAATGTTCTCAAATTTCGGG
TTGGAACCTCCTTGACCACGATGCTTTCCAAACCACCCTCCTTTTTTGCGCCTGCCTCCATCACCCTGAC
CCCGGGGTCCAGTGCTTGGGCCTTCTCCTGGGTCATCTGCGGGGCCCTGCTCTATCGCTCCCGGGGGCAC
GTCAGGCTCACCATCTGGGCCACCTTCTTGGTGGTATTCAAAATAATCGGCTTCCCCTACAGGGTGGAAA
AATGGCCTTCTACCTGGAGGGGGCCTGCGCGGTGGAGACCCGGATGATGATGACTGACTACTGGGACTCC
TGGGCCTCTTTTCTCCACGTCCACGACCTCTCCCCCTGGCTCTTTCACGACTTCCCCCCCTGGCTCTTTC
ACGTCCTCTACCCCGGCGGCCTCCACTACCTCCTCGACCCCGGCCTCCACTACCTCCTCGACCCCGGCCT
CCACTGCCTCCTCGACCCCGGCCTCCACCTCCTGCTCCTGCCCCTCCTGCTCCTGCCCCTCCTCCTGCTC
CTGCCCCTCCTGCCCCTCCTGCTCCTGCCCCTCCTGCCCCTCCTGCTCCTGCCCCTCCTGCCCCTCCTGC
TCCTGCCCCTCCTGCCCCTCCTCCTGCTCCTGCCCCTCCTGCCCCTCCTCCTGCTCCTGCCCCTCCTGCC
CCTCCTGCTCCTGCCCCTCCTGCCCCTCCTGCTCCTGCCCCTCCTGCCCCTCCTGCTCCTGCCCCTCCTG
CTCCTGCCCCTCCTGCTCCTGCCCCTCCTGCTCCTGCCCCTCCTGCCCCTCCTGCCCCTCCTCCTGCTCC
TGCCCCTCCTGCTCCTGCCCCTCCTGCCCCTCCTGCCCCTCCTGCTCCTGCCCCTCCTCCTGCTCCTGCC
CCTCCTGCCCCTCCTGCCCCTCCTCCTGCTCCTGCCCCTCCTGCCCCTCCTCCTGCTCCTGCCCCTCCTC
CTGCTCCTGCCCCTCCTGCCCCTCCTGCCCCTCCTCCTGCTCCTGCCCCTCCTGCCCCTCCTCCTGCTCC
TGCCCCTCCTCCTGCTCCTGCCCCTCCTGCCCCTCCTGCCCCTCCTCCTGCTCCTGCCCCTCCTCCTGCT
CCTGCCCCTCCTGCCCCTCCTGCCCCTCCTGCCCCTCCTCCTGCTCCTGCCCCTCCTCCTGCTCCTGCCC
CTCCTGCTCCTGCCCCTCCCGCTCCTGCTCCTGCTCCTGTTCCACCGTGGGTCCCTTTGCAGCCAATGCA
ACTTGGACGTTTTTGGGGTCTCCGGACACCATCTCTATGTCTTGGCCCTGATCCTGAGCCGCCCGGGGCT
CCTGGTCTTCCGCCTCCTCGTCCTCGTCCTCTTCCCCGTCCTCGTCCATGGTTATCACCCCCTCTTCTTT
GAGGTCCACTGCCGCCGGAGCCTTCTGGTCCAGATGTGTCTCCCTTCTCTCCTAGGCCATTTCCAGGTCC
TGTACCTGGCCCCTCGTCAGACATGATTCACACTAAAAGAGATCAATAGACATCTTTATTAGACGACGCT
CAGTGAATACAGGGAGTGCAGACTCCTGCCCCCTCCAACAGCCCCCCCACCCTCATCCCCTTCATGGTCG
CTGTCAGACAGATCCAGGTCTGAAAATTCCCCATCCTCCGAACCATCCTCGTCCTCATCACCAATTACTC
GCAGCCCGGAAAACTCCCGCTGAACATCCTCAAGATTTGCGTCCTGAGCCTCAAGCCAGGCCTCAAATTC
CTCGTCCCCCTTTTTGCTGGACGGTAGGGATGGGGATTCTCGGGACCCCTCCTCTTCCTCTTCAAGGTCA
CCAGACAGAGATGCTACTGGGGCAACGGAAGAAAAGCTGGGTGCGGCCTGTGAGGATCAGCTTATCGATG
ATAAGCTGTCAAACATGAGAATTCTTGAAGACGAAAGGGCCTCGTGATACGCCTATTTTTATAGGTTAAT
GTCATGATAATAATGGTTTCTTAGACGTCAGGTGGCACTTTTCGGGGAAATGTGCGCGGAACCCCTATTT
GTTTATTTTTCTAAATACATTCAAATATGTATCCGCTCATGAGACAATAACCCTGATAAATGCTTCAATA
ATATTGAAAAAGGAAGAGTATGAGTATTCAACATTTCCGTGTCGCCCTTATTCCCTTTTTTGCGGCATTT
TGCCTTCCTGTTTTTGCTCACCCAGAAACGCTGGTGAAAGTAAAAGATGCTGAAGATCAGTTGGGTGCAC
GAGTGGGTTACATCGAACTGGATCTCAACAGCGGTAAGATCCTTGAGAGTTTTCGCCCCGAAGAACGTTT
TCCAATGATGAGCACTTTTAAAGTTCTGCTATGTGGCGCGGTATTATCCCGTGTTGACGCCGGGCAAGAG
CAACTCGGTCGCCGCATACACTATTCTCAGAATGACTTGGTTGAGTACTCACCAGTCACAGAAAAGCATC
TTACGGATGGCATGACAGTAAGAGAATTATGCAGTGCTGCCATAACCATGAGTGATAACACTGCGGCCAA
CTTACTTCTGACAACGATCGGAGGACCGAAGGAGCTAACCGCTTTTTTGCACAACATGGGGGATCATGTA
ACTCGCCTTGATCGTTGGGAACCGGAGCTGAATGAAGCCATACCAAACGACGAGCGTGACACCACGATGC
CTGCAGCAATGGCAACAACGTTGCGCAAACTATTAACTGGCGAACTACTTACTCTAGCTTCCCGGCAACA
ATTAATAGACTGGATGGAGGCGGATAAAGTTGCAGGACCACTTCTGCGCTCGGCCCTTCCGGCTGGCTGG
TTTATTGCTGATAAATCTGGAGCCGGTGAGCGTGGGTCTCGCGGTATCATTGCAGCACTGGGGCCAGATG
GTAAGCCCTCCCGTATCGTAGTTATCTACACGACGGGGAGTCAGGCAACTATGGATGAACGAAATAGACA
GATCGCTGAGATAGGTGCCTCACTGATTAAGCATTGGTAACTGTCAGACCAAGTTTACTCATATATACTT
TAGATTGATTTAAAACTTCATTTTTAATTTAAAAGGATCTAGGTGAAGATCCTTTTTGATAATCTCATGA
CCAAAATCCCTTAACGTGAGTTTTCGTTCCACTGAGCGTCAGACCCCGTAGAAAAGATCAAAGGATCTTC
TTGAGATCCTTTTTTTCTGCGCGTAATCTGCTGCTTGCAAACAAAAAAACCACCGCTACCAGCGGTGGTT
TGTTTGCCGGATCAAGAGCTACCAACTCTTTTTCCGAAGGTAACTGGCTTCAGCAGAGCGCAGATACCAA
ATACTGTCCTTCTAGTGTAGCCGTAGTTAGGCCACCACTTCAAGAACTCTGTAGCACCGCCTACATACCT
CGCTCTGCTAATCCTGTTACCAGTGGCTGCTGCCAGTGGCGATAAGTCGTGTCTTACCGGGTTGGACTCA
AGACGATAGTTACCGGATAAGGCGCAGCGGTCGGGCTGAACGGGGGGTTCGTGCACACAGCCCAGCTTGG
AGCGAACGACCTACACCGAACTGAGATACCTACAGCGTGAGCTATGAGAAAGCGCCACGCTTCCCGAAGG
GAGAAAGGCGGACAGGTATCCGGTAAGCGGCAGGGTCGGAACAGGAGAGCGCACGAGGGAGCTTCCAGGG
GGAAACGCCTGGTATCTTTATAGTCCTGTCGGGTTTCGCCACCTCTGACTTGAGCGTCGATTTTTGTGAT
GCTCGTCAGGGGGGCGGAGCCTATGGAAAAACGCCAGCAACGCGGCCTTTTTACGGTTCCTGGCCTTTTG
CTGCGCCGCGTGCGGCTGCTGGAGATGGCGGACGCGATGGATATGTTCTGCCAAGGGTTGGTTTGCGCAT
TCACAGTTCTCCGCAAGAATTGATTGGCTCCAATTCTTGGAGTGGTGAATCCGTTAGCGAGGTGCCGCCG
GCTTCCATTCAGGTCGAGGTGGCCCGGCTCCATGCACCGCGACGCAACGCGGGGAGGCAGACAAGGTATA
GGGCGGCGCCTACAATCCATGCCAACCCGTTCCATGTGCTCGCCGAGGCGGCATAAATCGCCGTGACGAT
CAGCGGTCCAGTGATCGAAGTTAGGCTGGTAAGAGCCGCGAGCGATCCTTGAAGCTGTCCCTGATGGTCG
TCATCTACCTGCCTGGACAGCATGGCCTGCAACGCGGGCATCCCGATGCCGCCGGAAGCGAGAAGAATCA
TAATGGGGAAGGCCATCCAGCCTCGCGTCGCGAACGCCAGCAAGACGTAGCCCAGCGCGTCGGCCGCCAT
GCCCTGCTTCATCCCCGTGGCCCGTTGCTCGCGTTTGCTGGCGGTGTCCCCGGAAGAAATATATTTGCAT
GTCTTTAGTTCTATGATGACACAAACCCCGCCCAGCGTCTTGTCATTGGCGAATTCGAACACGCAGATGC
AGTCGGGGCGGCGCGGTCCCAGGTCCACTTCGCATATTAAGGTGACGCGTGTGGCCTCGAACACCGAGCG
ACCCTGCAGCGACCCGCTTAACAGCGTCAACAGCGTGCCGCAGATCCCGGGCAATGAGATATGAAAAAGC
CTGAACTCACCGCGACGTCTGTCGAGAAGTTTCTGATCGAAAAGTTCGACAGCGTCTCCGACCTGATGCA
GCTCTCGGAGGGCGAAGAATCTCGTGCTTTCAGCTTCGATGTAGGAGGGCGTGGATATGTCCTGCGGGTA
AATAGCTGCGCCGATGGTTTCTACAAAGATCGTTATGTTTATCGGCACTTTGCATCGGCCGCGCTCCCGA
TTCCGGAAGTGCTTGACATTGGGGAATTCAGCGAGAGCCTGACCTATTGCATCTCCCGCCGTGCACAGGG
TGTCACGTTGCAAGACCTGCCTGAAACCGAACTGCCCGCTGTTCTGCAGCCGGTCGCGGAGGCCATGGAT
GCGATCGCTGCGGCCGATCTTAGCCAGACGAGCGGGTTCGGCCCATTCGGACCGCAAGGAATCGGTCAAT
ACACTACATGGCGTGATTTCATATGCGCGATTGCTGATCCCCATGTGTATCACTGGCAAACTGTGATGGA
CGACACCGTCAGTGCGTCCGTCGCGCAGGCTCTCGATGAGCTGATGCTTTGGGCCGAGGACTGCCCCGAA
GTCCGGCACCTCGTGCACGCGGATTTCGGCTCCAACAATGTCCTGACGGACAATGGCCGCATAACAGCGG
TCATTGACTGGAGCGAGGCGATGTTCGGGGATTCCCAATACGAGGTCGCCAACATCTTCTTCTGGAGGCC
GTGGTTGGCTTGTATGGAGCAGCAGACGCGCTACTTCGAGCGGAGGCATCCGGAGCTTGCAGGATCGCCG
CGGCTCCGGGCGTATATGCTCCGCATTGGTCTTGACCAACTCTATCAGAGCTTGGTTGACGGCAATTTCG
ATGATGCAGCTTGGGCGCAGGGTCGATGCGACGCAATCGTCCGATCCGGAGCCGGGACTGTCGGGCGTAC
ACAAATCGCCCGCAGAAGCGCGGCCGTCTGGACCGATGGCTGTGTAGAAGTACTCGCCGATAGTGGAAAC
CGACGCCCCAGCACTCGTCCGAGGGCAAAGGAATAGGGGAGATGGGGGAGGCTAACTGAAACACGGAAGG
AGACAATACCGGAAGGAACCCGCGCTATGACGGCAATAAAAAGACAGAATAAAACGCACGGGTGTTGGGT
CGTTTGTTCATAAACGCGGGGTTCGGTCCCAGGGCTGGCACTCTGTCGATACCCCACCGAGACCCCATTG
GGGCCAATACGCCCGCGTTTCTTCCTTTTCCCCACCCCACCCCCCAAGTTCGGGTGAAGGCCCAGGGCTC
GCAGCCAACGTCGGGGCGGCAGGCCCTGCCATAGCCACTGGCCCCGTGGGTTAGGGACGGGGTCCCCCAT
GGGGAATGGTTTATGGTTCGTGGGGGTTATTATTTTGGGCGTTGCGTGGGGTCTGGTCCACGACTGGACT
GAGCAGACAGACCCATGGTTTTTGGATGGCCTGGGCATGGACCGCATGTACTGGCGCGACACGAACACCG
GGCGTCTGTGGCTGCCAAACACCCCCGACCCCCAAAAACCACCGCGCGGATTTCTGGCGTGCCAAGCTAG
TCGACCAATTCTCATGTTTGACAGCTTATCATCGCAGATCCGGGCAACGTTGTTGCATTGCTGCAGGCGC
AGAACTGGTAGGTATGGAAGATCTATACATTGAATCAATATTGGCAATTAGCCATATTAGTCATTGGTTA
TATAGCATAAATCAATATTGGCTATTGGCCATTGCATACGTTGTATCTATATCATAATATGTACATTTAT
ATTGGCTCATGTCCAATATGACCGCCATGTTGACATTGATTATTGACTAGTTATTAATAGTAATCAATTA
CGGGGTCATTAGTTCATAGCCCATATATGGAGTTCCGCGTTACATAACTTACGGTAAATGGCCCGCCTGG
CTGACCGCCCAACGACCCCCGCCCATTGACGTCAATAATGACGTATGTTCCCATAGTAACGCCAATAGGG
ACTTTCCATTGACGTCAATGGGTGGAGTATTTACGGTAAACTGCCCACTTGGCAGTACATCAAGTGTATC
ATATGCCAAGTCCGCCCCCTATTGACGTCAATGACGGTAAATGGCCCGCCTGGCATTATGCCCAGTACAT
GACCTTACGGGACTTTCCTACTTGGCAGTACATCTACGTATTAGTCATCGCTATTACCATGGTGATGCGG
TTTTGGCAGTACACCAATGGGCGTGGATAGCGGTTTGACTCACGGGGATTTCCAAGTCTCCACCCCATTG
ACGTCAATGGGAGTTTGTTTTGGCACCAAAATCAACGGGACTTTCCAAAATGTCGTAATAACCCCGCCCC
GTTGACGCAAATGGGCGGTAGGCGTGTACGGTGGGAGGTCTATATAAGCAGAGCTCGTTTAGTGAACCGT
CAGATCTCTAGAAGCTGGGTACCAGCTGCTAGCGCCACCATGAAGACCATCATCGCCCTGAGCTACATCT
TCTGCCTGGTGTTCGCCGACTACAAGGATGACGACGACGGCAGCCCCGGAGGAGCTGCTGAGAACTCGGA
CTTCTACCTGCCTGGGGATTACCTCCTGGGTGGCCTCTTCTCCCTCCATGCCAACATGAAGGGCATTGTT
CACCTTAACTTCCTGCAGGTGCCCATGTGCAAGGAGTATGAAGTGAAGGTGATAGGCTACAACCTCATGC
AGGCCATGCGCTTTGCGGTGGAGGAGATCAACAATGACAGCAGCCTGCTGCCTGGTGTGCTGCTGGGCTA
TGAGATCGTGGATGTGTGCTACATCTCCAACAATGTCCAGCCGGTGCTCTACTTCCTGGCACACGAGGAC
AACCTCCTTCCCATCCAAGAGGACTACAGTAACTACATTTCCCGTGTGGTGGCTGTCATTGGCCCTGACA
ACTCCGAGTCTGTCATGACTGTGGCCAACTTCCTCTCCCTATTTCTCCTTCCACAGATCACCTACAGCGC
CATCAGCGATGAGCTGCGAGACAAGGTGCGCTTCCCGGCTTTGCTGCGTACCACACCCAGCGCCGACCAC
CACATCGAGGCCATGGTGCAGCTTATGCTGCACTTCCGCTGGAACTGGATCATTGTGCTGGTGAGCAACG
ACACCTATGGCCGCGACAATGGCCAGCTGCTTGGCGAGCGCGTGGCCCGGCGCGACATCTGCATCGCCTT
CCAGGAGACGCTGCCCACACTGCAGCCCAACCAGAACATGACGTCAGAGGAGCGCCAGCGCCTGGTGACC
ATTGTGGACAAGCTGCAGCAGAGCACAGCGCGCGTCGTGGTCGTGTTCTCGCCCGACCTGACCCTGTACC
ACTTCTTCAATGAGGTGCTGCGCCAGAACTTCACTGGCGCCGTGTGGATCGCCTCCGAGTCCTGGGCCAT
CGACCCGGTCCTGCACAACCTCACGGAGCTGCGCCACTTGGGCACCTTCCTGGGCATCACCATCCAGAGC
GTGCCCATCCCGGGCTTCAGTGAGTTCCGCGAGTGGGGCCCACAGGCTGGGCCGCCACCCCTCAGCAGGA
CCAGCCAGAGCTATACCTGCAACCAGGAGTGCGACAACTGCCTGAACGCCACCTTGTCCTTCAACACCAT
TCTCAGGCTCTCTGGGGAGCGTGTCGTCTACAGCGTGTACTCTGCGGTCTATGCTGTGGCCCATGCCCTG
CACAGCCTCCTCGGCTGTGACAAAAGCACCTGCACCAAGAGGGTGGTCTACCCCTGGCAGCTGCTTGAGG
AGATCTGGAAGGTCAACTTCACTCTCCTGGACCACCAAATCTTCTTCGACCCGCAAGGGGACGTGGCTCT
GCACTTGGAGATTGTCCAGTGGCAATGGGACCGGAGCCAGAATCCCTTCCAGAGCGTCGCCTCCTACTAC
CCCCTGCAGCGACAGCTGAAGAACATCCAAGACATCTCCTGGCACACCATCAACAACACGATCCCTATGT
CCATGTGTTCCAAGAGGTGCCAGTCAGGGCAAAAGAAGAAGCCTGTGGGCATCCACGTCTGCTGCTTCGA
GTGCATCGACTGCCTTCCCGGCACCTTCCTCAACCACACTGAAGATGAATATGAATGCCAGGCCTGCCCG
AATAACGAGTGGTCCTACCAGAGTGAGACCTCCTGCTTCAAGCGGCAGCTGGTCTTCCTGGAATGGCATG
AGGCACCCACCATCGCTGTGGCCCTGCTGGCCGCCCTGGGCTTCCTCAGCACCCTGGCCATCCTGGTGAT
ATTCTGGAGGCACTTCCAGACACCCATAGTTCGCTCGGCTGGGGGCCCCATGTGCTCCTGATGCTGACAC
TGCTGCTGGTGGCATACATGGTGGTCCCGGTGTACGTGGGGCCGCCCAAGGTCTCCACCTGCCTCTGCCG
CCAGGCCCTCTTTCCCCTCTGCTTCACAATCTGCATCTCCTGTATCGCCGTGCGTTCTTTCCAGATCGTC
TGCGCCTTCAAGATGGCCAGCCGCTTCCCACGCGCCTACAGCTACTGGGTCCGCTACCAGGGGCCCTACG
TCTCTATGGCATTTATCACGGTACTCAAAATGGTCATTGTGGTAATTGGCATGCTGGCCACGGGCCTCAG
TCCCACCACCCGTACTGACCCCGATGACCCCAAGATCACAATTGTCTCCTGTAACCCCAACTACCGCAAC
AGCCTGCTGTTCAACACCAGCCTGGACCTGCTGCTCTCAGTGGTGGGTTTCAGCTTCGCCTACATGGGCA
AAGAGCTGCCCACCAACTACAACGAGGCCAAGTTCATCACCCTCAGCATGACCTTCTATTTCACCTCATC
CGTCTCCCTCTGCACCTTCATGTCTGCCTACAGCGGGGTGCTGGTCACCATCGTGGACCTCTTGGTCACT
GTGCTCAACCTCCTGGCCATCAGCCTGGGCTACTTCGGCCCCAAGTGCTACATGATCCTCTTCTACCCGG
AGCGCAACACGCCCGCCTACTTCAACAGCATGATCCAGGGCTACACCATGAGGAGGGACTAGTGA
