>Addgene plasmid #113956 | pCEP4-HA-Flag-natT1R2 FS10 | addgene partial sequence | sequence record 224120 | Addgene Partial NGS Result
GCCCTGCTTCATCCCCGTGGCCCGTTGCTCGCGTTTGCTGGCGGTGTCCCCGGAAGAAATATATTTGCAT
GTCTTTAGTTCTATGATGACACAAACCCCGCCCAGCGTCTTGTCATTGGCGAATTCGAACACGCAGATGC
AGTCGGGGCGGCGCGGTCCGAGGTCCACTTCGCATATTAAGGTGACGCGTGTGGCCTCGAACACCGAGCG
ACCCTGCAGCGACCCGCTTAACAGCGTCAACAGCGTGCCGCAGATCCCGGGGGGCAATGAGATATGAAAA
AGCCTGAACTCACCGCGACGTCTGTCGAGAAGTTTCTGATCGAAAAGTTCGACAGCGTCTCCGACCTGAT
GCAGCTCTCGGAGGGCGAAGAATCTCGTGCTTTCAGCTTCGATGTAGGAGGGCGTGGATATGTCCTGCGG
GTAAATAGCTGCGCCGATGGTTTCTACAAAGATCGTTATGTTTATCGGCACTTTGCATCGGCCGCGCTCC
CGATTCCGGAAGTGCTTGACATTGGGGAATTCAGCGAGAGCCTGACCTATTGCATCTCCCGCCGTGCACA
GGGTGTCACGTTGCAAGACCTGCCTGAAACCGAACTGCCCGCTGTTCTGCAGCCGGTCGCGGAGGCCATG
GATGCGATCGCTGCGGCCGATCTTAGCCAGACGAGCGGGTTCGGCCCATTCGGACCGCAAGGAATCGGTC
AATACACTACATGGCGTGATTTCATATGCGCGATTGCTGATCCCCATGTGTATCACTGGCAAACTGTGAT
GGACGACACCGTCAGTGCGTCCGTCGCGCAGGCTCTCGATGAGCTGATGCTTTGGGCCGAGGACTGCCCC
GAAGTCCGGCACCTCGTGCACGCGGATTTCGGCTCCAACAATGTCCTGACGGACAATGGCCGCATAACAG
CGGTCATTGACTGGAGCGAGGCGATGTTCGGGGATTCCCAATACGAGGTCGCCAACATCTTCTTCTGGAG
GCCGTGGTTGGCTTGTATGGAGCAGCAGACGCGCTACTTCGAGCGGAGGCATCCGGAGCTTGCAGGATCG
CCGCGGCTCCGGGCGTATATGCTCCGCATTGGTCTTGACCAACTCTATCAGAGCTTGGTTGACGGCAATT
TCGATGATGCAGCTTGGGCGCAGGGTCGATGCGACGCAATCGTCCGATCCGGAGCCGGGACTGTCGGGCG
TACACAAATCGCCCGCAGAAGCGCGGCCGTCTGGACCGATGGCTGTGTAGAAGTACTCGCCGATAGTGGA
AACCGACGCCCCAGCACTCGTCCGGATCGGGAGATGGGGGAGGCTAACTGAAACACGGAAGGAGACAATA
CCGGAAGGAACCCGCGCTATGACGGCAATAAAAAGACAGAATAAAACGCACGGGTGTTGGGTCGTTTGTT
CATAAACGCGGGGTTCGGTCCCAGGGCTGGCACTCTGTCGATACCCCACCGAGACCCCATTGGGGCCAAT
ACGCCCGCGTTTCTTCCTTTTCCCCACCCCACCCCCCAAGTTCGGGTGAAGGCCCAGGGCTCGCAGCCAA
CGTCGGGGCGGCAGGCCCTGCCATAGCCACTGGCCCCGTGGGTTAGGGACGGGGTCCCCCATGGGGAATG
GTTTATGGTTCGTGGGGGTTATTATTTTGGGCGTTGCGTGGGGTCAGGTCCACGACTGGACTGAGCAGAC
AGACCCATGGTTTTTGGATGGCCTGGGCATGGACCGCATGTACTGGCGCGACACGAACACCGGGCGTCTG
TGGCTGCCAAACACCCCCGACCCCCAAAAACCACCGCGCGGATTTCTGGCGTGCCAAGCTAGTCGACCAA
TTCTCATGTTTGACAGCTTATCATCGCAGATCCGGGCAACGTTGTTGCCATTGCTGCAGGCGCAGAACTG
GTAGGTATGGAAGATCTATACATTGAATCAATATTGGCAATTAGCCATATTAGTCATTGGTTATATAGCA
TAAATCAATATTGGCTATTGGCCATTGCATACGTTGTATCTATATCATAATATGTACATTTATATTGGCT
CATGTCCAATATGACCGCCATGTTGACATTGATTATTGACTAGTTATTAATAGTAATCAATTACGGGGTC
ATTAGTTCATAGCCCATATATGGAGTTCCGCGTTACATAACTTACGGTAAATGGCCCGCCTGGCTGACCG
CCCAACGACCCCCGCCCATTGACGTCAATAATGACGTATGTTCCCATAGTAACGCCAATAGGGACTTTCC
ATTGACGTCAATGGGTGGAGTATTTACGGTAAACTGCCCACTTGGCAGTACATCAAGTGTATCATATGCC
AAGTCCGCCCCCTATTGACGTCAATGACGGTAAATGGCCCGCCTGGCATTATGCCCAGTACATGACCTTA
CGGGACTTTCCTACTTGGCAGTACATCTACGTATTAGTCATCGCTATTACCATGGTGATGCGGTTTTGGC
AGTACACCAATGGGCGTGGATAGCGGTTTGACTCACGGGGATTTCCAAGTCTCCACCCCATTGACGTCAA
TGGGAGTTTGTTTTGGCACCAAAATCAACGGGACTTTCCAAAATGTCGTAATAACCCCGCCCCGTTGACG
CAAATGGGCGGTAGGCGTGTACGGTGGGAGGTCTATATAAGCAGAGCTCGTTTAGTGAACCGTCAGATCT
CTAGAAGCTGGGTACCAGCTGCTAGCGCCACCATGAAGACCATCATCGCCCTGAGCTACATCTTCTGCCT
GGTGTTCGCCGACTACAAGGATGACGACGACGGCAGCCCCGGAGGAGCTGCTGAGAACTCGGACTTCTAC
CTGCCTGGGGATTACCTCCTGGGTGGCCTCTTCTCCCTCCATGCCAACATGAAGGGCATTGTTCACCTTA
ACTTCCTGCAGGTGCCCATGTGCAAGGAGTATGAAGTGAAGGTGATAGGCTACAACCTCATGCAGGCCAT
GCGCTTTGCGGTGGAGGAGATCAACAATGACAGCAGCCTGCTGCCTGGTGTGCTGCTGGGCTATGAGATC
GTGGATGTGTGCTACATCTCCAACAATGTCCAGCCGGTGCTCTACTTCCTGGCACACGAGGACAACCTCC
TTCCCATCCAAGAGGACTACAGTAACTACATTTCCCGTGTGGTGGCTGTCATTGGCCCTGACAACTCCGA
GTCTGTCATGACTGTGGCCAACTTCCTCTCCCTATTTCTCCTTCCACAGATCACCTACAGCGCCATCAGC
GATGAGCTGCGAGACAAGGTGCGCTTCCCGGCTTTGCTGCGTACCACACCCAGCGCCGACCACCACATCG
AGGCCATGGTGCAGCTTATGCTGCACTTCCGCTGGAACTGGATCATTGTGCTGGTGAGCAACGACACCTA
TGGCCGCGACAATGGCCAGCTGCTTGGCGAGCGCGTGGCCCGGCGCGACATCTGCATCGCCTTCCAGGAG
ACGCTGCCCACACTGCAGCCCAACCAGAACATGACGTCAGAGGAGCGCCAGCGCCTGGTGACCATTGTGG
ACAAGCTGCAGCAGAGCACAGCGCGCGTCGTGGTCGTGTTCTCGCCCGACCTGACCCTGTACCACTTCTT
CAATGAGGTGCTGCGCCAGAACTTCACTGGCGCCGTGTGGATCGCCTCCGAGTCCTGGGCCATCGACCCG
GTCCTGCACAACCTCACGGAGCTGCGCCACTTGGGCACCTTCCTGGGCATCACCATCCAGAGCGTGCCCA
TCCCGGGCTTCAGTGAGTTCCGCGAGTGGGGCCCACAGGCTGGGCCGCCACCCCTCAGCAGGACCAGCCA
GAGCTATACCTGCAACCAGGAGTGCGACAACTGCCTGAACGCCACCTTGTCCTTCAACACCATTCTCAGG
CTCTCTGGGGAGCGTGTCGTCTACAGCGTGTACTCTGCGGTCTATGCTGTGGCCCATGCCCTGCACAGCC
TCCTCGGCTGTGACAAAAGCACCTGCACCAAGAGGGTGGTCTACCCCTGGCAGCTGCTTGAGGAGATCTG
GAAGGTCAACTTCACTCTCCTGGACCACCAAATCTTCTTCGACCCGCAAGGGGACGTGGCTCTGCACTTG
GAGATTGTCCAGTGGCAATGGGACCGGAGCCAGAATCCCTTCCAGAGCGTCGCCTCCTACTACCCCCTGC
AGCGACAGCTGAAGAACATCCAAGACATCTCCTGGCACACCATCAACAACACGATCCCTATGTCCATGTG
TTCCAAGAGGTGCCAGTCAGGGCAAAAGAAGAAGCCTGTGGGCATCCACGTCTGCTGCTTCGAGTGCATC
GACTGCCTTCCCGGCACCTTCCTCAACCACACTGAAGATGAATATGAATGCCAGGCCTGCCCGAATAACG
AGTGGTCCTACCAGAGTGAGACCTCCTGCTTCAAGCGGCAGCTGGTCTTCCTGGAATGGCATGAGGCACC
CACCATCGCTGTGGCCCTGCTGGCCGCCCTGGGCTTCCTCAGCACCCTGGCCATCCTGGTGATATTCTGG
AGGCACTTCCAGACACCCATAGTTCGCTCGGCTGGGGGCCCCATGTGCTCCTGATGCTGACACTGCTGCT
GGTGGCATACATGGTGGTCCCGGTGTACGTGGGGCCGCCCAAGGTCTCCACCTGCCTCTGCCGCCAGGCC
CTCTTTCCCCTCTGCTTCACAATCTGCATCTCCTGTATCGCCGTGCGTTCTTTCCAGATCGTCTGCGCCT
TCAAGATGGCCAGCCGCTTCCCACGCGCCTACAGCTACTGGGTCCGCTACCAGGGGCCCTACGTCTCTAT
GGCATTTATCACGGTACTCAAAATGGTCATTGTGGTAATTGGCATGCTGGCCACGGGCCTCAGTCCCACC
ACCCGTACTGACCCCGATGACCCCAAGATCACAATTGTCTCCTGTAACCCCAACTACCGCAACAGCCTGC
TGTTCAACACCAGCCTGGACCTGCTGCTCTCAGTGGTGGGTTTCAGCTTCGCCTACATGGGCAAAGAGCT
GCCCACCAACTACAACGAGGCCAAGTTCATCACCCTCAGCATGACCTTCTATTTCACCTCATCCGTCTCC
CTCTGCACCTTCATGTCTGCCTACAGCGGGGTGCTGGTCACCATCGTGGACCTCTTGGTCACTGTGCTCA
ACCTCCTGGCCATCAGCCTGGGCTACTTCGGCCCCAAGTGCTACATGATCCTCTTCTACCCGGAGCGCAA
CACGCCCGCCTACTTCAACAGCATGATCCAGGGCTACACCATGAGGAGGGACTAGTGACTCGAGGCCGGC
AAGGCCGGATCCAGACATGATAAGATACATTGATGAGTTTGGACAAACCACAACTAGAATGCAGTGAAAA
AAATGCTTTATTTGTGAAATTTGTGATGCTATTGCTTTATTTGTAACCATTATAAGCTGCAATAAACAAG
TTAACAACAACAATTGCATTCATTTTATGTTTCAGGTTCAGGGGGAGGTGTGGGAGGTTTTTTAAAGCAA
GTAAAACCTCTACAAATGTGGTATGGCTGATTATGATCCGGCTGCCTCGCGCGTTTCGGTGATGACGGTG
AAAACCTCTGACACATGCAGCTCCCGGAGACGGTCACAGCTTGTCTGTAAGCGGATGCCGGGAGCAGACA
AGCCCGTCAGGGCGCGTCAGCGGGTGTTGGCGGGTGTCGGGGCGCAGCCATGA
